Addgene plasmid #153410: lvl0 AlcR
Purpose: Ethanol inducible system trans activator
Depositing lab: Naomi Nakayama. Depositing organization: University of Edinburgh. Publication: Mobius Assembly for Plant Systems highlights promoter-terminator interaction in gene regulation. Andreou , Andreas I., Nirkko, Jessica , Ochoa-Villarreal, Marisol , Nakayama, Naomi. bioRxiv, March 31, 2021 10.1101/2021.03.31.437819.
Backbone
  Vector backbone: mUAV
  Backbone size w/o insert (bp): 2053
  Vector type: Plant Expression
Growth in bacteria
  Bacterial resistance: Chloramphenicol, 25 μg/mL
  Growth temperature: 37°C
  Growth strain: DH5alpha
  Copy number: High Copy
Gene/Insert
  Gene/Insert name: AlcR CDS
  Species: Synthetic
  Insert size (bp): 2471
  Cloning method: Restriction Enzyme; 5′ cloning site AarI (destroyed during cloning); 3′ cloning site AarI (destroyed during cloning)
  Sequencing primers: 5′ tgccacctgacgtctaagaa; 3′ attaccgcctttgagtgagc
Terms and licenses: Academic/Nonprofit Terms; Industry Terms: Not Available to Industry
How to cite: lvl0 AlcR was a gift from Naomi Nakayama (Addgene plasmid # 153410 ; http://n2t.net/addgene:153410 ; RRID:Addgene_153410)
