[The description below was written by a language model from this plasmid's Addgene catalogue record and pLannotate feature annotations shown in this document.]
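Description:
lvl0 AlcR is a Level 0 standard-part plasmid from the Mobius Assembly for Plant Systems toolkit. It carries the coding sequence of the AlcR transcriptional activator in the small mUAV (Mobius Universal Acceptor Vector) backbone. Although catalogued as a plant expression vector, the plasmid is a bacterial storage and donor vector. The annotated features contain no plant promoter, plant terminator, T-DNA borders or plant selection marker. It replicates in E. coli at high copy from a ColE1/pUC-type origin and is selected with chloramphenicol through a cat gene driven by its own promoter and followed by the lambda t0 terminator. Bacterial terminators, including a his operon terminator, flank the insert position and probably insulate the part from read-through transcription.

The insert of roughly 2.5 kb is listed as synthetic, and it matches AlcR of Aspergillus (Emericella) nidulans, the positive regulator of the ethanol regulon that activates genes such as alcA and aldA. In the circular sequence the annotation spans the numbering origin. The part was cloned through AarI sites that were destroyed in the process, as is typical of Type IIS assembly. The record does not give the overhangs or the enzymes used for downstream assembly.

The stated purpose is to supply the trans-activator of an ethanol-inducible expression system. In such systems, AlcR is expressed from a promoter chosen by the user, and in the presence of ethanol it switches on a target gene placed under an alcA-derived promoter. This plasmid provides only the AlcR coding part, so the promoter, terminator and responsive reporter or target cassette must be added from other parts during higher-level assembly.
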