Features (pLannotate 1.2.2; 7 found; start..end, strand, type, name):
     33..90      +  terminator     his operon terminator: This putative transcriptin terminator from the E. coli his operon has a 2-bp deletion introduced during synthesis. Its efficiency has not been determined.
    285..873     -  rep_origin     ori: high-copy-number ColE1/pMB1/pBR322/pUC origin of replication
   1056..1150    -  terminator     lambda t0 terminator: transcription terminator from phage lambda
   1174..1830    -  CDS            cat: CAT_ECOLX - Experimental evidence at protein level: Swiss-Prot protein existence level 1. This enzyme is an effector of chloramphenicol resistance in bacteria. From Escherichia coli. This protein is used as a marker in many commonly used cloning vectors, such as pACYC184.
   1831..1928    -  promoter       cat promoter: promoter of the E. coli cat gene encoding chloramphenicol acetyltransferase
   2014..2057    -  terminator     bacterial terminator: putative bacterial transcription terminator
   2074..12      +  CDS            alcR (across the origin): ALCR_EMENI - Experimental evidence at protein level: Swiss-Prot protein existence level 1. Positive regulatory protein for the ethanol regulon, alcA and aldA. It control positively its own expression and possibly in a negative fashion the expression of the gene coding for ADH-II. From Emericella nidulans (strain FGSC A4 / ATCC 38163 / CBS 112.46 / NRRL 194 / M139) (Aspergillus nidulans).
>Addgene plasmid #153410 | lvl0 AlcR | addgene full sequence | sequence record 314749 | Addgene NGS Result
GACAGCTTTTTGTAGGCTTTGAGACCCTGCAGTCCGGCAAAAAAGGGCAAGGTGTCACCACCCTGCCCTT
TTTCTTTAAAACCGAAAAGATTACTTCGCGTTATGCAGGCTTCCTCGCTCACTGACTCGCTGCGCTCGGT
CGTTCGGCTGCGGCGAGCGGTATCAGCTCACTCAAAGGCGGTAATACGGTTATCCACAGAATCAGGGGAT
AACGCAGGAAAGAACATGTGAGCAAAAGGCCAGCAAAAGGCCAGGAACCGTAAAAAGGCCGCGTTGCTGG
CGTTTTTCCACAGGCTCCGCCCCCCTGACGAGCATCACAAAAATCGACGCTCAAGTCAGAGGTGGCGAAA
CCCGACAGGACTATAAAGATACCAGGCGTTTCCCCCTGGAAGCTCCCTCGTGCGCTCTCCTGTTCCGACC
CTGCCGCTTACCGGATACCTGTCCGCCTTTCTCCCTTCGGGAAGCGTGGCGCTTTCTCATAGCTCACGCT
GTAGGTATCTCAGTTCGGTGTAGGTCGTTCGCTCCAAGCTGGGCTGTGTGCACGAACCCCCCGTTCAGCC
CGACCGCTGCGCCTTATCCGGTAACTATCGTCTTGAGTCCAACCCGGTAAGACACGACTTATCGCCACTG
GCAGCAGCCACTGGTAACAGGATTAGCAGAGCGAGGTATGTAGGCGGTGCTACAGAGTTCTTGAAGTGGT
GGCCTAACTACGGCTACACTAGAAGAACAGTATTTGGTATCTGCGCTCTGCTGAAGCCAGTTACCTTCGG
AAAAAGAGTTGGTAGCTCTTGATCCGGCAAACAAACCACCGCTGGTAGCGGTGGTTTTTTTGTTTGCAAG
CAGCAGATTACGCGCAGAAAAAAAGGATCTCAAGAAGATCCTTTGATCTTTTCTACGGGGTCTGACGCTC
AGTGGAACGAAAACTCACGTTAAGGGATTTTGGTCATGAGATTATCAAAAAGGATCTTCACCTAGATCCT
TTTAAATTAAAAATGAAGTTTTAAATCAATCTAAAGTATATATGAGTAAACTTGGTCTGACAGCTCGAGG
CTTGGATTCTCACCAATAAAAAACGCCCGGCGGCAACCGAGCGTTCTGAACAAATCCAGATGGAGTTCTG
AGGTCATTACTGGATCTATCAACAGGAGTCCAAGCGAGCTCGATATCAAATTACGCCCCGCCCTGCCACT
CATCGCAGTACTGTTGTAATTCATTAAGCATTCTGCCGACATGGAAGCCATCACAAACGGCATGATGAAC
CTGAATCGCCAGCGGCATCAGCACCTTGTCGCCTTGCGTATAATATTTGCCCATGGTGAAAACGGGGGCG
AAGAAGTTGTCCATATTGGCCACGTTTAAATCAAAACTGGTGAAACTCACCCAGGGATTGGCTGAGACGA
AAAACATATTCTCAATAAACCCTTTAGGGAAATAGGCCAGGTTTTCACCGTAACACGCCACATCTTGCGA
ATATATGTGTAGAAACTGCCGGAAATCGTCGTGGTATTCACTCCAGAGCGATGAAAACGTTTCAGTTTGC
TCATGGAAAACGGTGTAACAAGGGTGAACACTATCCCATATCACCAGCTCACCGTCTTTCATTGCCATAC
GAAATTCCGGATGAGCATTCATCAGGCGGGCAAGAATGTGAATAAAGGCCGGATAAAACTTGTGCTTATT
TTTCTTTACGGTCTTTAAAAAGGCCGTAATATCCAGCTGAACGGTCTGGTTATAGGTACATTGAGCAACT
GACTGAAATGCCTCAAAATGTTCTTTACGATGCCATTGGGATATATCAACGGTGGTATATCCAGTGATTT
TTTTCTCCATTTTAGCTTCCTTAGCTCCTGAAAATCTCGATAACTCAAAAAATACGCCCGGTAGTGATCT
TATTTCATTATGGTGAAAGTTGGAACCTCTTACGTGCCCGATCAACTCGAGTGCCACCTGACGTCTAAGA
AACCATTATTATCATGACATTAACCTATAAAAATAGGCGTATCACGAGGCAGAATTTCAGATAAAAAAAA
TCCTTAGCTTTCGCTAAGGATGATTTCTGGAATTCGGTCTCTAATGGCAGATACGCGCCGACGCCAGAAT
CATAGCTGCGATCCCTGTCGCAAGGGCAAGCGACGCTGTGATGCCCCGGAAAATAGAAACGAGGCCAATG
AAAACGGCTGGGTTTCGTGTTCAAATTGCAAGCGTTGGAACAAGGATTGTACCTTCAATTGGCTCTCATC
CCAACGCTCCAAGGCAAAAGGGGCTGCACCTAGAGCGAGAACAAAGAAAGCCAGGACCGCAACAACCACC
AGTGAACCATCAACTTCAGCTGCAACAATCCCTACACCGGAAAGTGACAATCACGATGCGCCTCCAGTCA
TAAACTCTCACGACGCGCTCCCGAGCTGGACTCAGGGGCTACTCTCCCACCCCGGCGACCTTTTCGATTT
CAGCCACTCTGCTATTCCCGCAAATGCAGAAGATGCGGCCAACGTGCAGTCAGACGCACCTTTTCCGTGG
GATCTAGCCATCCCCGGTGATTTCAGCATGGGCCAACAGCTCGAGAAACCTCTCAGTCCGCTCAGTTTTC
AAGCAGTCCTTCTTCCGCCCCATAGCCCGAACACGGATGACCTCATTCGCGAGCTGGAAGAGCAGACTAC
GGATCCGGACTCGGTTACCGATACTAATAGTGTACAACAGGTCGCTCAAGATGGATCGCTATGGTCTGAT
CGGCAGTCGCCGCTACTGCCTGAGAACAGTCTGTGCATGGCCTCAGACAGCACAGCACGGCGATATGCCC
GTTCCACAATGACGAAGAATCTGATGCGAATCTACCACGATAGTATGGAGAATGCACTGTCCTGCTGGCT
GACAGAGCACAATTGTCCATACTCCGACCAGATCAGCTACCTGCCGCCCAAGCAGCGGGCGGAATGGGGC
CCGAACTGGTCAAACAGGATGTGCATCCGGGTGTGCCGGCTAGATCGCGTATCTACCTCATTACGCGGGC
GCGCCCTGAGTGCGGAAGAGGACAAAGCCGCAGCCCGAGCCCTGCATCTGGCGATCGTAGCTTTTGCGTC
GCAATGGACGCAGCATGCGCAGAGGGGGGCTGGGCTAAATGTTCCTGCAGACATAGCCGCCGATGAGAGG
TCCATCCGGAGGAACGCCTGGAATGAAGCACGCCATGCCTTGCAGCACACGACAGGGATTCCATCATTCC
GGGTTATATTTGCGAATATCATCTTTTCTCTCACGCAGAGTGTGCTGGATGATGATGAGCAGCACGGTAT
GGGTGCACGTCTAGACAAGCTACTCGAAAATGACGGTGCGCCCGTGTTCCTGGAAACCGCGAACCGTCAG
CTTTATACATTCCGACATAAGTTTGCACGAATGCAACGCCGCGGTAAGGCTTTCAACAGGCTCCCGGGAG
GATCTGTCGCATCGACATTCGCCGGTATTTTCGAGACACCGACGCCGTCGTCTGAAAGCCCACAGCTTGA
CCCGGTTGTGGCCAGTGAGGAGCATCGCAGTACATTAAGCCTTATGTTCTGGCTAGGGATCATGTTCGAT
ACACTAAGCGCTGCAATGTACCAGCGACCACTCGTGGTGTCAGATGAGGATAGCCAGATATCATCGGCAT
CTCCACCAAGGCGCGGCGCTGAAACGCCGATCAACCTAGACTGCTGGGAGCCCCCGAGACAGGTCCCGAG
CAATCAAGAAAAGAGCGACGTATGGGGCGACCTCTTCCTCCGCACCTCGGACTCTCTCCCAGATCACGAA
TCCCACACACAAATCTCTCAGCCAGCGGCTCGATGGCCCTGCACCTACGAACAGGCCGCCGCCGCTCTCT
CCTCTGCAACGCCCGTCAAAGTCCTCCTCTACCGCCGCGTCACGCAGCTCCAAACCCTCCTCTATCGCGG
CGCCAGCCCTGCCCGCCTTGAAGCGGCCATCCAGAGAACGCTCTACGTTTATAATCACTGGACAGCGAAG
TACCAACCATTTATGCAGGACTGCGTTGCTAACCACGAGCTCCTCCCTTCGCGCATCCAGTCTTGGTACG
TCATTCTAGACGGTCACTGGCATCTAGCCGCGATGTTGCTAGCGGACGTTTTGGAGAGCATCGACCGCGA
TTCGTACTCTGATATCAACCACATCGACCTTGTAACAAAGCTAAGGCTCGATAATGCACTAGCAGTTAGT
GCCCTTGCGCGCTCTTCACTCCGAGGCCAGGAGCTGGACCCGGGCAAAGCATCTCCGATGTATCGCCATT
TCCATGATTCTCTGACCGAGGTGGCATTCCTGGTAGAACCGTGGACCGTCGTTCTTATTCACTCGTTTGC
CAAAGCTGCGTATATCTTGCTGGACTGTTTAGATCTGGACGGCCAAGGAAATGCACTAGCGGGGTACCTG
CAGCTGCGGCAAAATTGCAACTACTGCATTCGGGCGCTGCAATTTCTGGGCAGGAAGTCGGATATGGCGG
CGCTGGTTGCGAAGGATTTAGAGAGAGGTTTGAATGGGAAAGTT
